Addgene plasmid #17773: CJ40 (let-7 seed mutant perfect site)
Depositing lab: David Bartel. Depositing organization: Whitehead Institute for Biomedical Research. Publication: Intronic microRNA precursors that bypass Drosha processing. Ruby JG, Jan CH, Bartel DP. Nature. 2007 Jul 5. 448(7149):83-6. 10.1038/nature05983 PubMed 17589500.
Backbone
  Vector backbone: pMT-puro
  Backbone manufacturer: David Sabatini Lab
  Vector type: Insect Expression, Luciferase ; Drosophila metallothionein gene promoter drives expression
  Selectable markers: Puromycin
Growth in bacteria
  Bacterial resistance: Ampicillin, 100 μg/mL
  Growth temperature: 37°C
  Growth strain: DH5alpha
  Copy number: Unknown
Gene/Insert
  Gene/Insert name: let-7 seed mutant perfect site (alt name: let-7)
  Species: D. melanogaster (fly)
  Mutation: seed mutant
  Entrez Gene: let-7 (a.k.a. Dmel_CR32968, CR32968, Dmel\CR32968, Let-7, dme-let-7, let7)
  Tag / fusion protein: renilla luciferase (N terminal on insert)
  Cloning method: Restriction Enzyme
  Sequencing primers: 5′ MT forward
Terms and licenses: Academic/Nonprofit Terms; Industry Terms: Not Available to Industry
Depositor comments: Luciferase-reporter inserts were made by annealing oligonucleotides with their reverse complements, leaving overhangs for the indicated restriction sites (lower case): let-7-psm (gagctcACTATACAACCTACAAGCACAactagt). Annealed oligos were ligated into SacI/SpeI-cleaved pIS2. These plasmids were linearized with HindIII, polished with Klenow enzyme to create blunt ends, and digested with NotI to excise the Renilla luciferase gene with the modified UTR from the remainder of pIS2. The gel-purified Renilla gene fragment was then ligated into pMT-puro between EcoRV and NotI sites for copper-induced expression in S2 cells.
How to cite: CJ40 (let-7 seed mutant perfect site) was a gift from David Bartel (Addgene plasmid # 17773 ; http://n2t.net/addgene:17773 ; RRID:Addgene_17773)
