[The description below was written by a language model from this plasmid's Addgene catalogue record.]
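Description:
CJ40 (let-7 seed mutant perfect site) is an insect-cell luciferase reporter plasmid built on the pMT-puro backbone, in which the Drosophila metallothionein promoter drives copper-inducible expression in S2 cells. It is propagated in E. coli under ampicillin selection, and the backbone carries a puromycin marker for selecting transfected insect cells. The record does not state the origin of replication or the copy number.

The payload is a Renilla luciferase coding sequence followed by a modified 3′ UTR carrying a single short synthetic target site for the Drosophila melanogaster microRNA let-7. The site is derived from a perfectly complementary let-7 target but is mutated in the region that pairs with the microRNA seed, which is expected to disrupt recognition by let-7. According to the depositor's notes, the site was made from annealed oligonucleotides and first inserted into the UTR of the pIS2 Renilla reporter. The whole luciferase-plus-UTR fragment was then excised and moved by restriction cloning into pMT-puro, placing it downstream of the metallothionein promoter.

A construct of this design typically serves as the mismatched control in microRNA reporter assays. Comparing its luciferase output with that of a matching wild-type-site reporter shows whether repression depends on seed pairing with the microRNA rather than on nonspecific effects. It was deposited in connection with a study of intronic microRNA precursors that bypass Drosha processing. No feature table was supplied, so details beyond these catalogue fields, such as polyadenylation signals or the promoter driving the puromycin marker, are not documented here.
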