>Addgene plasmid #17773 | CJ40 (let-7 seed mutant perfect site) | addgene partial sequence | sequence record 23705 | 17773 with Rluc-F
CAGAAGTTTCTAATCTGAATTTGTCAAGTAAAAGGTCTTCATTTTTCGCAAGAAGATGCACCTGATGAAA
TGGGAAAATATATCAAATCGTTCGTTGAGCGAGTTCTCAAAAATGAACAATAATTCTAGGAGCTCACTAT
ACAACCTACAAGCACAACTAGTTGTTCTAGAGCGGCCGCTCGAGTCTAGAGGGCCCTTCGAAGGTAAGCC
TATCCCTAACCCTCTCCTCGGTCTCGATTCTACGCGTACCGGTCATCATCACCATCACCATTGAGTTTAA
ACCCGCTGATCAGCCTCGACTGTGCCTTCTAAGATCCAGACATGATAAGATACATTGATGAGTTTGGACA
AACCACAACTAGAATGCAGTGAAAAAAATGCTTTATTTGTGAAATTTGTGATGCTATTGCTTTATTTGTA
ACCATTATAAGCTGCAATAAACAAGTTCTAGAGTCGGTGGGCCTCGGGGGCGGGTGCGGGGTCGGCGGGG
CCGCCCCGGGTGGCTTCGGTCGGAGCCATGGGGTCGTGCGCTCCTTTCGGTCGGGCGCTGCGGGTCGTGG
GGCGGGCGTCAGGCACCGGGCTTGCGGGTCATGCACCAGGTGCGCGGTCCTTCGGGCACCTCGACGTCGG
CGGTGACGGTGAAGCCGAGCCGCTCGTAGAAGGGGAGGTTGCGGGGCGCGGAGGTCTCCAGGAAGGCGGG
CACCCCGGCGCGCTCGGCCGCCTCCACTCCGGGGAGCACGACGGCGCTGCCCAGACCCTTGCCCTGGTGG
TCGGGCGAGACGCCGACGGTGGCCAGGAACCACGCGGGCTCCTTGGGCCGGTGCGGCGCCAGGAGGCTTC
CATCTGTGCTGCGCGGCAGCGGACGTCATCGCNGCGGCATCNAACGCCTCATCGGG
